>Addgene plasmid #121497 | pBLO 9.3_bCas9-CP230 | addgene full sequence | sequence record 237536 | Addgene NGS Result
GACGTCTTAAGACCCACTTTCACATTTAAGTTGTTTTTCTAATCCGCATATGATCAATTCAAGGCCGAAT
AAGAAGGCTGGCTCTGCACCTTGGTGATCAAATAATTCGATAGCTTGTCGTAATAATGGCGGCATACTAT
CAGTAGTAGGTGTTTCCCTTTCTTCTTTAGCGACTTGATGCTCTTGATCTTCCAATACGCAACCTAAAGT
AAAATGCCCCACAGCGCTGAGTGCATATAATGCATTCTCTAGTGAAAAACCTTGTTGGCATAAAAAGGCT
AATTGATTTTCGAGAGTTTCATACTGTTTTTCTGTAGGCCGTGTACCTAAATGTACTTTTGCTCCATCGC
GATGACTTAGTAAAGCACATCTAAAACTTTTAGCGTTATTACGTAAAAAATCTTGCCAGCTTTCCCCTTC
TAAAGGGCAAAAGTGAGTATGGTGCCTATCTAACATCTCAATGGCTAAGGCGTCGAGCAAAGCCCGCTTA
TTTTTTACATGCCAATACAATGTAGGCTGCTCTACACCTAGCTTCTGGGCGAGTTTACGGGTTGTTAAAC
CTTCGATTCCGACCTCATTAAGCAGCTCTAATGCGCTGTTAATCACTTTACTTTTATCTAATCTAGACAT
CATTAATTCCTAATTTTTGTTGACACTCTATCGTTGATAGAGTTATTTTACCACTCCCTATCAGTGATAG
AGAAAAGAATTCAAAAGATCTAGGATCCGTTTTCGCATTTATCGTGAAACGCTTTCGCATTTTGAGTGAA
TTATATGACCGGTGAGAAGAAAAATGGCTTATTTGGGAATCTCATTGCTTTGTCATTGGGTTTGACCCCT
AATTTTAAATCAAATTTTGATTTGGCAGAAGATGCTAAATTACAGCTTTCAAAAGATACTTACGATGATG
ATTTAGATAATTTATTGGCGCAAATTGGAGATCAATATGCTGATTTGTTTTTGGCAGCTAAGAATTTATC
AGATGCTATTTTACTTTCAGATATCCTAAGAGTAAATACTGAAATAACTAAGGCTCCCCTATCAGCTTCA
ATGATTAAACGCTACGATGAACATCATCAAGACTTGACTCTTTTAAAAGCTTTAGTTCGACAACAACTTC
CAGAAAAGTATAAAGAAATCTTTTTTGATCAATCAAAAAACGGATATGCAGGTTATATTGATGGGGGAGC
TAGCCAAGAAGAATTTTATAAATTTATCAAACCAATTTTAGAAAAAATGGATGGTACTGAGGAATTATTG
GTGAAACTAAATCGTGAAGATTTGCTGCGCAAGCAACGGACCTTTGACAACGGCTCTATTCCCCATCAAA
TTCACTTGGGTGAGCTGCATGCTATTTTGAGAAGACAAGAAGACTTTTATCCATTTTTAAAAGACAATCG
TGAGAAGATTGAAAAAATCTTGACTTTTCGAATTCCTTATTATGTTGGTCCATTGGCGCGTGGCAATAGT
CGTTTTGCATGGATGACTCGGAAGTCTGAAGAAACAATTACCCCATGGAATTTTGAAGAAGTTGTCGATA
AAGGTGCTTCAGCTCAATCATTTATTGAACGCATGACAAACTTTGATAAAAATCTTCCAAATGAAAAAGT
ACTACCAAAACATAGTTTGCTTTATGAGTATTTTACGGTTTATAACGAATTGACAAAGGTCAAATATGTT
ACTGAAGGAATGCGAAAACCAGCATTTCTTTCAGGTGAACAGAAGAAAGCCATTGTTGATTTACTCTTCA
AAACAAATCGAAAAGTAACCGTTAAGCAATTAAAAGAAGATTATTTCAAAAAAATAGAATGTTTTGATAG
TGTTGAAATTTCAGGAGTTGAAGATAGATTTAATGCTTCATTAGGTACCTACCATGATTTGCTAAAAATT
ATTAAAGATAAAGATTTTTTGGATAATGAAGAAAATGAAGATATCTTAGAGGATATTGTTTTAACATTGA
CCTTATTTGAAGATAGGGAGATGATTGAGGAAAGACTTAAAACATATGCTCACCTCTTTGATGATAAGGT
GATGAAACAGCTTAAACGTCGCCGTTATACTGGTTGGGGACGTTTGTCTCGAAAATTGATTAATGGTATT
AGGGATAAGCAATCTGGCAAAACAATATTAGATTTTTTGAAATCAGATGGTTTTGCCAATCGCAATTTTA
TGCAGCTGATCCATGATGATAGTTTGACATTTAAAGAAGACATTCAAAAAGCACAAGTGTCTGGACAAGG
CGATAGTTTACATGAACATATTGCAAATTTAGCTGGTAGCCCTGCTATTAAAAAAGGTATTTTACAGACT
GTAAAAGTTGTTGATGAATTGGTCAAAGTAATGGGGCGGCATAAGCCAGAAAATATCGTTATTGAAATGG
CACGTGAAAATCAGACAACTCAAAAGGGCCAGAAAAATTCGCGAGAGCGTATGAAACGAATCGAAGAAGG
TATCAAAGAATTAGGAAGTCAGATTCTTAAAGAGCATCCTGTTGAAAATACTCAATTGCAAAATGAAAAG
CTCTATCTCTATTATCTCCAAAATGGAAGAGACATGTATGTGGACCAAGAATTAGATATTAATCGTTTAA
GTGATTATGATGTCGATGCCATTGTTCCACAAAGTTTCCTTAAAGACGATTCAATAGACAATAAGGTCTT
AACGCGTTCTGATAAAAATCGTGGTAAATCGGATAACGTTCCAAGTGAAGAAGTAGTCAAAAAGATGAAA
AACTATTGGAGACAACTTCTAAACGCCAAGTTAATCACTCAACGTAAGTTTGATAATTTAACGAAAGCTG
AACGTGGAGGTTTGAGTGAACTTGATAAAGCTGGTTTTATCAAACGCCAATTGGTTGAAACTCGCCAAAT
CACTAAGCATGTGGCACAAATTTTGGATAGTCGCATGAATACTAAATACGATGAAAATGATAAACTTATT
CGAGAGGTTAAAGTGATTACCTTAAAATCTAAATTAGTTTCTGACTTCCGAAAAGATTTCCAATTCTATA
AAGTACGTGAGATTAACAATTACCATCATGCCCATGATGCGTATCTAAATGCCGTCGTTGGAACTGCTTT
GATTAAGAAATATCCAAAACTTGAATCGGAGTTTGTCTATGGTGATTATAAAGTTTATGATGTTCGTAAA
ATGATTGCTAAGTCTGAGCAAGAAATAGGCAAAGCAACCGCAAAATATTTCTTTTACTCTAATATCATGA
ACTTCTTCAAAACAGAAATTACACTTGCAAATGGAGAGATTCGCAAACGCCCTCTAATCGAAACTAATGG
GGAAACTGGAGAAATTGTCTGGGATAAAGGGCGAGATTTTGCCACAGTGCGCAAAGTATTGTCCATGCCC
CAAGTCAATATTGTCAAGAAAACAGAAGTACAGACAGGCGGATTCTCCAAGGAGTCAATTTTACCAAAAA
GAAATTCGGACAAGCTTATTGCTCGTAAAAAAGACTGGGATCCAAAAAAATATGGTGGTTTTGATAGTCC
AACGGTAGCTTATTCAGTCCTAGTGGTTGCTAAGGTGGAAAAAGGGAAATCGAAGAAGTTAAAATCCGTT
AAAGAGTTACTAGGGATCACAATTATGGAAAGAAGTTCCTTTGAAAAAAATCCGATTGACTTTTTAGAAG
CTAAAGGATATAAGGAAGTTAAAAAAGACTTAATCATTAAACTACCTAAATATAGTCTTTTTGAGTTAGA
AAACGGTCGTAAACGGATGCTGGCTAGTGCCGGAGAATTACAAAAAGGAAATGAGCTGGCTCTGCCAAGC
AAATATGTGAATTTTTTATATTTAGCTAGTCATTATGAAAAGTTGAAGGGTAGTCCAGAAGATAACGAAC
AAAAACAATTGTTTGTGGAGCAGCATAAGCATTATTTAGATGAGATTATTGAGCAAATCAGTGAATTTTC
TAAGCGTGTTATTTTAGCAGATGCCAATTTAGATAAAGTTCTTAGTGCATATAACAAACATAGAGACAAA
CCAATACGTGAACAAGCAGAAAATATTATTCATTTATTTACGTTGACGAATCTTGGAGCTCCCGCTGCTT
TTAAATATTTTGATACAACAATTGATCGTAAACGATATACGTCTACAAAAGAAGTTTTAGATGCCACTCT
TATCCATCAATCCATCACTGGTCTTTATGAAACACGCATTGATTTGAGTCAGCTAGGAGGTGACGGCGGA
TCAGGAGGCTCTGGCGGTTCAGGTGGATCAGGCGGTAGCGGAGGTTCAGGTGGTATGGATAAGAAATACT
CAATAGGCTTAGCTATCGGCACAAATAGCGTCGGATGGGCGGTGATCACTGATGAATATAAGGTTCCGTC
TAAAAAGTTCAAGGTTCTGGGAAATACAGACCGCCACAGTATCAAAAAAAATCTTATAGGGGCTCTTTTA
TTTGACAGTGGAGAGACAGCGGAAGCGACTCGTCTCAAACGGACAGCTCGTAGAAGGTATACACGTCGGA
AGAATCGTATTTGTTATCTACAGGAGATTTTTTCAAATGAGATGGCGAAAGTAGATGATAGTTTCTTTCA
TCGACTTGAAGAGTCTTTTTTGGTGGAAGAAGACAAGAAGCATGAACGTCATCCTATTTTTGGAAATATA
GTAGATGAAGTTGCTTATCATGAGAAATATCCAACTATCTATCATCTGCGAAAAAAATTGGTAGATTCTA
CTGATAAAGCGGATTTGCGCTTAATCTATTTGGCCTTAGCGCATATGATTAAGTTTCGTGGTCATTTTTT
GATTGAGGGAGATTTAAATCCTGATAATAGTGATGTGGACAAACTATTTATCCAGTTGGTACAAACCTAC
AATCAATTATTTGAAGAAAACCCTATTAACGCAAGTGGAGTAGATGCTAAAGCGATTCTTTCTGCACGAT
TGAGTAAATCAAGACGATTAGAAAATCTCATTGCTCAGCTCCCCGGTTGATTGATTGAACGAAAAACGCG
AAAGCGTTTCACGATAAATGCGAAAACGGATCCTCTCGAGTAAGGATCTCCAGGCATCAAATAAAACGAA
AGGCTCAGTCGAAAGACTGGGCCTTTCGTTTTATCTGTTGTTTGTCGGTGAACGCTCTCTACTAGAGTCA
CACTGGCTCACCTTCGGGTGGGCCTTTCTGCGTTTATACCTAGGGATATATTCCGCTTCCTCGCTCACTG
ACTCGCTACGCTCGGTCGTTCGACTGCGGCGAGCGGAAATGGCTTACGAACGGGGCGGAGATTTCCTGGA
AGATGCCAGGAAGATACTTAACAGGGAAGTGAGAGGGCCGCGGCAAAGCCGTTTTTCCATAGGCTCCGCC
CCCCTGACAAGCATCACGAAATCTGACGCTCAAATCAGTGGTGGCGAAACCCGACAGGACTATAAAGATA
CCAGGCGTTTCCCCCTGGCGGCTCCCTCGTGCGCTCTCCTGTTCCTGCCTTTCGGTTTACCGGTGTCATT
CCGCTGTTATGGCCGCGTTTGTCTCATTCCACGCCTGACACTCAGTTCCGGGTAGGCAGTTCGCTCCAAG
CTGGACTGTATGCACGAACCCCCCGTTCAGTCCGACCGCTGCGCCTTATCCGGTAACTATCGTCTTGAGT
CCAACCCGGAAAGACATGCAAAAGCACCACTGGCAGCAGCCACTGGTAATTGATTTAGAGGAGTTAGTCT
TGAAGTCATGCGCCGGTTAAGGCTAAACTGAAAGGACAAGTTTTGGTGACTGCGCTCCTCCAAGCCAGTT
ACCTCGGTTCAAAGAGTTGGTAGCTCAGAGAACCTTCGAAAAACCGCCCTGCAAGGCGGTTTTTTCGTTT
TCAGAGCAAGAGATTACGCGCAGACCAAAACGATCTCAAGAAGATCATCTTATTAATCAGATAAAATATT
TCTAGATTTCAGTGCAATTTATCTCTTCAAATGTAGCACCTGAAGTCAGCCCCATACGATATAAGTTGTT
ACTAGTGCTTGGATTCTCACCAATAAAAAACGCCCGGCGGCAACCGAGCGTTCTGAACAAATCCAGATGG
AGTTCTGAGGTCATTACTGGATCTATCAACAGGAGTCCAAGCGAGCTCGATATCAAATTACGCCCCGCCC
TGCCACTCATCGCAGTACTGTTGTAATTCATTAAGCATTCTGCCGACATGGAAGCCATCACAAACGGCAT
GATGAACCTGAATCGCCAGCGGCATCAGCACCTTGTCGCCTTGCGTATAATATTTGCCCATGGTGAAAAC
GGGGGCGAAGAAGTTGTCCATATTGGCCACGTTTAAATCAAAACTGGTGAAACTCACCCAGGGATTGGCT
GAGACGAAAAACATATTCTCAATAAACCCTTTAGGGAAATAGGCCAGGTTTTCACCGTAACACGCCACAT
CTTGCGAATATATGTGTAGAAACTGCCGGAAATCGTCGTGGTATTCACTCCAGAGCGATGAAAACGTTTC
AGTTTGCTCATGGAAAACGGTGTAACAAGGGTGAACACTATCCCATATCACCAGCTCACCGTCTTTCATT
GCCATACGAAATTCCGGATGAGCATTCATCAGGCGGGCAAGAATGTGAATAAAGGCCGGATAAAACTTGT
GCTTATTTTTCTTTACGGTCTTTAAAAAGGCCGTAATATCCAGCTGAACGGTCTGGTTATAGGTACATTG
AGCAACTGACTGAAATGCCTCAAAATGTTCTTTACGATGCCATTGGGATATATCAACGGTGGTATATCCA
GTGATTTTTTTCTCCATTTTAGCTTCCTTAGCTCCTGAAAATCTCGATAACTCAAAAAATACGCCCGGTA
GTGATCTTATTTCATTATGGTGAAAGTTGGAACCTCTTACGTGCCGATCAACGTCTCATTTTCGCCAGAT
ATC
Features (pLannotate 1.2.2; 11 found; start..end, strand, type, name):
      7..630     -  CDS            TetR: tetracycline repressor TetR; tetR from transposon Tn10; TetR binds to the tetracycline operator tetO to inhibit transcription. This inhibition can be relieved by adding tetracycline or doxycycline.
    649..704     +  promoter       tetR/tetA promoters: tetR; overlapping promoters for bacterial tetR and tetA
    779..4194    +  CDS            dCas9 (fragment): catalytically dead mutant of the Cas9 endonuclease from the Streptococcus pyogenes Type II CRISPR/Cas system RNA-guided DNA-binding protein that lacks endonuclease activity due to the D10A mutation in the RuvC catalytic domain and the H840A mutation in the HNH catalytic domain
   4255..4947    +  CDS            dCas9 (fragment): catalytically dead mutant of the Cas9 endonuclease from the Streptococcus pyogenes Type II CRISPR/Cas system RNA-guided DNA-binding protein that lacks endonuclease activity due to the D10A mutation in the RuvC catalytic domain and the H840A mutation in the HNH catalytic domain
   5028..5099    +  terminator     rrnB T1 terminator: transcription terminator T1 from the E. coli rrnB gene
   5115..5142    +  terminator     T7Te terminator: phage T7 early transcription terminator
   5161..5216    -  rep_origin     RSF ori (fragment): Plasmids containing the RSF 1030 origin of replication can be propagated in E. coli cells that contain additional plasmids with compatible origins.
   5304..5849    -  rep_origin     p15A ori: Plasmids containing the medium-copy-number p15A origin of replication can be propagated in E. coli cells that contain a second plasmid with the ColE1 origin.
   5963..6057    -  terminator     lambda t0 terminator: transcription terminator from phage lambda
   6081..6737    -  CDS            cat: CAT_ECOLX - Experimental evidence at protein level: Swiss-Prot protein existence level 1. This enzyme is an effector of chloramphenicol resistance in bacteria. From Escherichia coli. This protein is used as a marker in many commonly used cloning vectors, such as pACYC184.
   6738..6840    -  promoter       cat promoter: promoter of the E. coli cat gene encoding chloramphenicol acetyltransferase
