[The description below was written by a language model from this plasmid's Addgene catalogue record and pLannotate feature annotations shown in this document.]
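Description:
pBLO 9.3_bCas9-CP230 is a 6,863 bp bacterial expression plasmid built on a p15A backbone and selected with chloramphenicol. The catalogue summarises its architecture as TetR, the tetR/tetA promoters, a circularly permuted dCas9, the chloramphenicol marker and the p15A origin, and the feature table matches this layout. Replication depends on the p15A origin, which is compatible with ColE1-type plasmids, so a second plasmid such as a guide RNA or reporter construct can be kept in the same E. coli cell. A short annotated RSF origin fragment next to it is probably a partial homology match rather than a functional replicon. The catalogue lists the plasmid as high copy and gives "p15A" as the promoter. However, p15A is usually described as a medium-copy origin, and the promoter actually annotated upstream of the payload is the tetR/tetA pair. The cat gene, with its own promoter and a lambda t0 terminator, provides the resistance.

The payload is a catalytically dead Streptococcus pyogenes Cas9 (D10A and H840A), annotated as two fragments: a long segment followed, after a short gap, by a shorter one. This is what a circular permutant would look like, with the original termini joined by a linker and new termini opened elsewhere. The name suggests the new start is near residue 230, though the record does not say so explicitly. Divergently encoded Tn10 TetR represses the overlapping tetR/tetA promoters, so expression is induced with tetracycline-class inducers. The rrnB T1 and T7Te terminators close the transcription unit. Although it is catalogued as an empty backbone, the plasmid comes from work on Cas9 engineering hotspots and allosteric switches, and it is suited to testing permuted dCas9 scaffolds in bacterial repression-type assays.
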