Addgene plasmid #121497: pBLO 9.3_bCas9-CP230
Purpose: (Empty Backbone) TetR_tetR/tetA promoters_dCas9-CP_CM_P15A
Depositing lab: David Savage. Depositing organization: University of California, Berkeley. Publication: Profiling of engineering hotspots identifies an allosteric CRISPR-Cas9 switch. Oakes BL, Nadler DC, Flamholz A, Fellmann C, Staahl BT, Doudna JA, Savage DF. Nat Biotechnol. 2016 May 2. doi: 10.1038/nbt.3528. PubMed 27136077.
Backbone
  Vector backbone: p15A
  Backbone size (bp): 6863
  Vector type: Bacterial Expression
  Promoter: p15A
Growth in bacteria
  Bacterial resistance: Chloramphenicol, 25 μg/mL
  Growth temperature: 37°C
  Growth strain: DH5alpha
  Copy number: High Copy
Terms and licenses: Academic/Nonprofit Terms; Industry Terms: Not Available to Industry
How to cite: pBLO 9.3_bCas9-CP230 was a gift from David Savage (Addgene plasmid # 121497 ; http://n2t.net/addgene:121497 ; RRID:Addgene_121497)
